>Addgene plasmid #22047 | ChR2-2A-Halo | addgene full sequence | sequence record 263449 | Addgene NGS Result
TAGTTATTAATAGTAATCAATTACGGGGTCATTAGTTCATAGCCCATATATGGAGTTCCGCGTTACATAA
CTTACGGTAAATGGCCCGCCTGGCTGACCGCCCAACGACCCCCGCCCATTGACGTCAATAATGACGTATG
TTCCCATAGTAACGCCAATAGGGACTTTCCATTGACGTCAATGGGTGGAGTATTTACGGTAAACTGCCCA
CTTGGCAGTACATCAAGTGTATCATATGCCAAGTACGCCCCCTATTGACGTCAATGACGGTAAATGGCCC
GCCTGGCATTATGCCCAGTACATGACCTTATGGGACTTTCCTACTTGGCAGTACATCTACGTATTAGTCA
TCGCTATTACCATGGTGATGCGGTTTTGGCAGTACATCAATGGGCGTGGATAGCGGTTTGACTCACGGGG
ATTTCCAAGTCTCCACCCCATTGACGTCAATGGGAGTTTGTTTTGGCACCAAAATCAACGGGACTTTCCA
AAATGTCGTAACAACTCCGCCCCATTGACGCAAATGGGCGGTAGGCGTGTACGGTGGGAGGTCTATATAA
GCAGAGCTGGTTTAGTGAACCGTCAGATCCGCTAGACCGGTGCCACCATGGGTACCGACTATGGCGGCGC
TTTGTCTGCCGTCGGACGCGAACTTTTGTTCGTTACTAATCCTGTGGTGGTGAACGGGTCCGTCCTGGTC
CCTGAGGATCAATGTTACTGTGCCGGATGGATTGAATCTCGCGGCACGAACGGCGCTCAGACCGCGTCAA
ATGTCCTGCAGTGGCTTGCAGCAGGATTCAGCATTTTGCTGCTGATGTTCTATGCCTACCAAACCTGGAA
ATCTACATGCGGCTGGGAGGAGATCTATGTGTGCGCCATTGAAATGGTTAAGGTGATTCTCGAGTTCTTT
TTTGAGTTTAAGAATCCCTCTATGCTCTACCTTGCCACAGGACACCGGGTGCAGTGGCTGCGCTATGCAG
AGTGGCTGCTCACTTGTCCTGTCATCCTTATCCACCTGAGCAACCTCACCGGCCTGAGCAACGACTACAG
CAGGAGAACCATGGGACTCCTTGTCTCAGACATCGGGACTATCGTGTGGGGGGCTACCAGCGCCATGGCA
ACCGGCTATGTTAAAGTCATCTTCTTTTGTCTTGGATTGTGCTATGGCGCGAACACATTTTTTCACGCCG
CCAAAGCATATATCGAGGGTTATCATACTGTGCCAAAGGGTCGGTGCCGCCAGGTCGTGACCGGCATGGC
ATGGCTGTTTTTCGTGAGCTGGGGTATGTTCCCAATTCTCTTCATTTTGGGGCCCGAAGGTTTTGGCGTC
CTGAGCGTCTATGGCTCCACCGTAGGTCACACGATTATTGATCTGATGAGTAAAAATTGTTGGGGGTTGT
TGGGACACTACCTGCGCGTCCTGATCCACGAGCACATATTGATTCACGGAGATATCCGCAAAACCACCAA
ACTGAACATCGGCGGAACGGAGATCGAGGTCGAGACTCTCGTCGAAGACGAAGCCGAGGCCGGAGCCGTG
CCAGCGGCACCGGTAGTAGCAGTGAGCAAGGGCGAGGAGCTGTTCACCGGGGTGGTGCCCATCCTGGTCG
AGCTGGACGGCGACGTAAACGGCCACAAGTTCAGCGTGTCCGGCGAGGGCGAGGGCGATGCCACCTACGG
CAAGCTGACCCTGAAGTTCATTTGCACCACCGGCAAGCTGCCCGTGCCCTGGCCCACCCTCGTGACCACC
CTGACCTACGGCGTGCAGTGCTTCAGCCGCTACCCCGACCACATGAAGCAGCACGACTTCTTCAAGTCCG
CCATGCCCGAAGGCTACGTCCAGGAGCGCACCATCTTCTTCAAGGACGACGGCAACTACAAGACCCGCGC
CGAGGTGAAGTTCGAGGGCGACACCCTGGTGAACCGCATCGAGCTGAAGGGCATCGACTTCAAGGAGGAC
GGCAACATCCTGGGGCACAAGCTGGAGTACAACTACAACAGCCACAACGTCTATATCATGGCCGACAAGC
AGAAGAACGGCATCAAGGTGAACTTCAAGATCCGCCACAACATCGAGGACGGCAGCGTGCAGCTCGCCGA
CCACTACCAGCAGAACACCCCCATCGGCGACGGCCCCGTGCTGCTGCCCGACAACCACTACCTGAGCACC
CAGTCCGCCCTGAGCAAAGACCCCAACGAGAAGCGCGATCACATGGTCCTGCTGGAGTTCGTGACCGCCG
CCGGGATCACTCTCGGCATGGACGAGCTGTACAAGAAACAGAAAATTGTGGCACCAGTGAAACAGACTTT
GAATTTTGACCTTCTCAAGTTGGCGGGAGACGTCGAGTCCAACCCTGGGCCCTCTAGAACTGAGACCCTC
CCACCCGTGACTGAAAGCGCCGTCGCTCTGCAAGCAGAGGTTACCCAGCGGGAGCTGTTCGAGTTCGTCC
TCAACGACCCCCTCCTGGCTTCTAGCCTCTACATCAACATTGCTCTGGCAGGCCTGTCTATACTGCTGTT
CGTCTTCATGACCAGGGGACTCGATGACCCTAGGGCTAAACTGATTGCAGTGAGCACAATTCTGGTTCCC
GTGGTCTCTATCGCTTCCTACACTGGGCTGGCATCTGGTCTCACAATCAGTGTCCTGGAAATGCCAGCTG
GCCACTTTGCCGAAGGGAGTTCTGTCATGCTGGGAGGCGAAGAGGTCGATGGGGTTGTCACAATGTGGGG
TCGCTACCTCACCTGGGCTCTCAGTACCCCCATGATCCTGCTGGCACTCGGACTCCTGGCCGGAAGTAAC
GCCACCAAACTCTTCACTGCTATTACATTCGATATCGCCATGTGCGTGACCGGGCTCGCAGCTGCCCTCA
CCACCAGCAGCCATCTGATGAGATGGTTTTGGTATGCCATCTCTTGTGCCTGCTTTCTGGTGGTGCTGTA
TATCCTGCTGGTGGAGTGGGCTCAGGATGCCAAGGCTGCAGGGACAGCCGACATGTTTAATACACTGAAG
CTGCTCACTGTGGTGATGTGGCTGGGTTACCCTATCGTTTGGGCACTCGGCGTGGAGGGAATCGCAGTTC
TGCCTGTTGGTGTGACAAGCTGGGGCTACTCCTTCCTGGACATTGTGGCCAAGTATATTTTTGCCTTTCT
GCTGCTGAATTATCTGACTTCCAATGAGTCCGTGGTGTCCGGCTCCATACTGGACGTGCCATCCGCCAGC
GGCACACCTGCCGATGACCGACCGGTAGTAGCAGTGAGCAAGGGCGAGGAGCTGTTCACCGGGGTGGTGC
CCATCCTGGTCGAGCTGGACGGCGACGTAAACGGCCACAAGTTCAGCGTGTCCGGCGAGGGCGAGGGCGA
TGCCACCTACGGCAAGCTGACCCTGAAGTTCATCTGCACCACCGGCAAGCTGCCCGTGCCCTGGCCCACC
CTCGTGACCACCTTCGGCTACGGCCTGCAGTGCTTCGCCCGCTACCCCGACCACATGAAGCAGCACGACT
TCTTCAAGTCCGCCATGCCCGAAGGCTACGTCCAGGAGCGCACCATCTTCTTCAAGGACGACGGCAACTA
CAAGACCCGCGCCGAGGTGAAGTTCGAGGGCGACACCCTGGTGAACCGCATCGAGCTGAAGGGCATCGAC
TTCAAGGAGGACGGCAACATCCTGGGGCACAAGCTGGAGTACAACTACAACAGACACAACGTCTATATCA
TGGCCGACAAGCAGAAGAACGGCATCAAGGTGAACTTCAAGATCCGCCACAACATCGAGGACGGCAGCGT
GCAGCTCGCCGACCACTACCAGCAGAACACCCCCATCGGCGACGGCCCCGTGCTGCTGCCCGACAACCAC
TACCTGAGCTACCAGTCCGCCCTGAGCAAAGACCCCAACGAGAAGCGCGATCACATGGTCCTGCTGGAGT
TCGTGACCGCCGCCGGGATCACTCTCGGCATGGACGAGCTGTACAAGTAAGAATTCCGGCTAGAAGCCAG
GAGGGGGTCGTTGAGGACGAACTCGAACAGCTCCCGCTGGGTAACCTCTGCTTGCAGAGCGACGGCGCTT
TCAGTCACGGGTGGGAGGGTCTCAGTTCTAGAGAATTCACATGTTGAGCGGCCGCGACTCTAGATCATAA
TCAGCCATACCACATTTGTAGAGGTTTTACTTGCTTTAAAAAACCTCCCACACCTCCCCCTGAACCTGAA
ACATAAAATGAATGCAATTGTTGTTGTTAACTTGTTTATTGCAGCTTATAATGGTTACAAATAAAGCAAT
AGCATCACAAATTTCACAAATAAAGCATTTTTTTCACTGCATTCTAGTTGTGGTTTGTCCAAACTCATCA
ATGTATCTTAAGGCGTAAATTGTAAGCGTTAATATTTTGTTAAAATTCGCGTTAAATTTTTGTTAAATCA
GCTCATTTTTTAACCAATAGGCCGAAATCGGCAAAATCCCTTATAAATCAAAAGAATAGACCGAGATAGG
GT
[37 nt withheld, positions 4483-4519]
AAAGAACGTGGACTCCAACGTCAAAGG
[49 nt withheld, positions 4547-4595]
T
[91 nt withheld, positions 4597-4687]
G
[124 nt withheld, positions 4689-4812]
CAGGTGGCACTTTTCGGGGAAATGTGCGCGGAACCCCTATTTGTTTATTTTTCTAAATACATTCAAATAT
GTATCCGCTCATGAGACAATAACCCTGATAAATGCTTCAATAATATTGAAAAAGGAAGAGTCCTGAGGCG
GAAAGAACCAGCTGTGGAATGTGTGTCAGTTAGGGTGTGGAAAGTCCCCAGGCTCCCCAGCAGGCAGAAG
TATGCAAAGCATGCATCTCAATTAGTCAGCAACCATAGTCCCGCCCCTAACTCCGCCCATCCCGCCCCTA
ACTCCGCCCAGTTCCGCCCATTCTCCGCCCCATGGCTGACTAATTTTTTTTATTTATGCAGAGGCCGAGG
CCGCCTCGGCCTCTGAGCTATTCCAGAAGTAGTGAGGAGGCTTTTTTGGAGGCCTAGGCTTTTGCAAAGA
TCGATCAAGAGACAGGATGAGGATCGTTTCGCATGATTGAACAAGATGGATTGCACGCAGGTTCTCCGGC
CGCTTGGGTGGAGAGGCTATTCGGCTATGACTGGGCACAACAGACAATCGGCTGCTCTGATGCCGCCGTG
TTCCGGCTGTCAGCGCAGGGGCGCCCGGTTCTTTTTGTCAAGACCGACCTGTCCGGTGCCCTGAATGAAC
TGCAAGACGAGGCAGCGCGGCTATCGTGGCTGGCCACGACGGGCGTTCCTTGCGCAGCTGTGCTCGACGT
TGTCACTGAAGCGGGAAGGGACTGGCTGCTATTGGGCGAAGTGCCGGGGCAGGATCTCCTGTCATCTCAC
CTTGCTCCTGCCGAGAAAGTATCCATCATGGCTGATGCAATGCGGCGGCTGCATACGCTTGATCCGGCTA
CCTGCCCATTCGACCACCAAGCGAAACATCGCATCGAGCGAGCACGTACTCGGATGGAAGCCGGTCTTGT
CGATCAGGATGATCTGGACGAAGAGCATCAGGGGCTCGCGCCAGCCGAACTGTTCGCCAGGCTCAAGGCG
AGCATGCCCGACGGCGAGGATCTCGTCGTGACCCATGGCGATGCCTGCTTGCCGAATATCATGGTGGAAA
ATGGCCGCTTTTCTGGATTCATCGACTGTGGCCGGCTGGGTGTGGCGGACCGCTATCAGGACATAGCGTT
GGCTACCCGTGATATTGCTGAAGAGCTTGGCGGCGAATGGGCTGACCGCTTCCTCGTGCTTTACGGTATC
GCCGCTCCCGATTCGCAGCGCATCGCCTTCTATCGCCTTCTTGACGAGTTCTTCTGAGCGGGACTCTGGG
GTTCGAAATGACCGACCAAGCGACGCCCAACCTGCCATCACGAGATTTCGATTCCACCGCCGCCTTCTAT
GAAAGGTTGGGCTTCGGAATCGTTTTCCGGGACGCCGGCTGGATGATCCTCCAGCGCGGGGATCTCATGC
TGGAGTTCTTCGCCCACCCTAGGGGGAGGCTAACTGAAACACGGAAGGAGACAATACCGGAAGGAACCCG
CGCTATGACGGCAATAAAAAGACAGAATAAAACGCACGGTGTTGGGTCGTTTGTTCATAAACGCGGGGTT
CGGTCCCAGGGCTGGCACTCTGTCGATACCCCACCGAGACCCCATTGGGGCCAATACGCCCGCGTTTCTT
CCTTTTCCCCACCCCACCCCCCAAGTTCGGGTGAAGGCCCAGGGCTCGCAGCCAACGTCGGGGCGGCAGG
CCCTGCCATAGCCTCAGGTTACTCATATATACTTTAGATTGATTTAAAACTTCATTTTTAATTTAAAAGG
ATCTAGGTGAAGATCCTTTTTGATAATCTCATGACCAAAATCCCTTAACGTGAGTTTTCGTTCCACTGAG
CGTCAGACCCCGTAGAAAAGATCAAAGGATCTTCTTGAGATCCTTTTTTTCTGCGCGTAATCTGCTGCTT
GCAAACAAAAAAACCACCGCTACCAGCGGTGGTTTGTTTGCCGGATCAAGAGCTACCAACTCTTTTTCCG
AAGGTAACTGGCTTCAGCAGAGCGCAGATACCAAATACTGTTCTTCTAGTGTAGCCGTAGTTAGGCCACC
ACTTCAAGAACTCTGTAGCACCGCCTACATACCTCGCTCTGCTAATCCTGTTACCAGTGGCTGCTGCCAG
TGGCGATAAGTCGTGTCTTACCGGGTTGGACTCAAGACGATAGTTACCGGATAAGGCGCAGCGGTCGGGC
TGAACGGGGGGTTCGTGCACACAGCCCAGCTTGGAGCGAACGACCTACACCGAACTGAGATACCTACAGC
GTGAGCTATGAGAAAGCGCCACGCTTCCCGAAGGGAGAAAGGCGGACAGGTATCCGGTAAGCGGCAGGGT
CGGAACAGGAGAGCGCACGAGGGAGCTTCCAGGGGGAAACGCCTGGTATCTTTATAGTCCTGTCGGGTTT
CGCCACCTCTGACTTGAGCGTCGATTTTTGTGATGCTCGTCAGGGGGGCGGAGCCTATGGAAAAACGCCA
GCAACGCGGCCTTTTTACGGTTCCTGGCCTTTTGCTGGCCTTTTGCTCACATGTTCTTTCCTGCGTTATC
CCCTGATTCTGTGGATAACCGTATTACCGCCATGCAT
Features (pLannotate 1.2.2; 18 found; start..end, strand, type, name):
     61..364     +  enhancer       CMV enhancer: human cytomegalovirus immediate early enhancer
    365..568     +  promoter       CMV promoter: human cytomegalovirus (CMV) immediate early promoter
    617..1540    +  CDS            ChR2(H134R): H134R mutant of an N-terminal fragment of channelrhodopsin-2 from the alga Chlamydomonas reinhardtii (Nagel et al., 2005) blue light-activated cation channel
   1562..2275    +  CDS            EGFP: EGFP is a basic (constitutively fluorescent) green fluorescent protein published in 1996, derived from Aequorea victoria. It is reported to be a rapidly-maturing weak dimer with moderate acid sensitivity.
   2297..2362    +  CDS            F2A: 2A peptide from foot-and-mouth disease virus polyprotein Eukaryotic ribosomes fail to insert a peptide bond between the Gly and Pro residues, yielding separate polypeptides.
   2369..3238    +  CDS            hop: BACH_NATPH - Experimental evidence at protein level: Swiss-Prot protein existence level 1. Light-driven anion pump. Binding affinity for the anions is in the order, bromide > chloride > nitrate > azide > bromate and binding is pH dependent. From Natronomonas pharaonis (Natronobacterium pharaonis).
   3254..3970    +  CDS            EYFP: enhanced YFP mammalian codon-optimized
   3979..4086    -  CDS            hop (fragment): BACH_NATPH - Experimental evidence at protein level: Swiss-Prot protein existence level 1. Light-driven anion pump. Binding affinity for the anions is in the order, bromide > chloride > nitrate > azide > bromate and binding is pH dependent. From Natronomonas pharaonis (Natronobacterium pharaonis).
   4123..4206    +  CDS            large T antigen (fragment): large T antigen from SV40 (simian virus 40)
   4229..4350    +  polyA_signal   SV40 poly(A) signal: SV40 polyadenylation signal
   4384..4812    -  rep_origin     f1 ori (sequence partly withheld): f1 bacteriophage origin of replication; arrow indicates direction of (+) strand synthesis
   4839..4943    +  promoter       AmpR promoter: bla
   5012..5222    +  promoter       SV40 promoter: SV40 early promoter
   5265..6059    +  CDS            NeoR/KanR: aminoglycoside phosphotransferase from Tn5; aph(3')-II (or nptII); confers resistance to neomycin, kanamycin, and G418 (Geneticin®)
   6080..6232    +  CDS            ble (fragment): BLE_KLEPN - Experimental evidence at protein level: Swiss-Prot protein existence level 1. Binding protein with a strong affinity to the bleomycin family of antibiotics. Binds to CL990; an antimitotic-antibiotic compound. From Klebsiella pneumoniae.
   6291..6338    +  polyA_signal   HSV TK poly(A) signal: herpes simplex virus thymidine kinase polyadenylation signal (Cole and Stacy, 1985)
   6429..6445    -  polyA_signal   bGH poly(A) signal (fragment): bovine growth hormone polyadenylation signal
   6667..7255    +  rep_origin     ori: high-copy-number ColE1/pMB1/pBR322/pUC origin of replication
