>Addgene plasmid #22047 | ChR2-2A-Halo | analyzer sequence | sequence record 10116
TAGTTATTAATAGTAATCAATTACGGGGTCATTAGTTCATAGCCCATATATGGAGTTCCGCGTTACATAA
CTTACGGTAAATGGCCCGCCTGGCTGACCGCCCAACGACCCCCGCCCATTGACGTCAATAATGACGTATG
TTCCCATAGTAACGCCAATAGGGACTTTCCATTGACGTCAATGGGTGGAGTATTTACGGTAAACTGCCCA
CTTGGCAGTACATCAAGTGTATCATATGCCAAGTACGCCCCCTATTGACGTCAATGACGGTAAATGGCCC
GCCTGGCATTATGCCCAGTACATGACCTTATGGGACTTTCCTACTTGGCAGTACATCTACGTATTAGTCA
TCGCTATTACCATGGTGATGCGGTTTTGGCAGTACATCAATGGGCGTGGATAGCGGTTTGACTCACGGGG
ATTTCCAAGTCTCCACCCCATTGACGTCAATGGGAGTTTGTTTTGGCACCAAAATCAACGGGACTTTCCA
AAATGTCGTAACAACTCCGCCCCATTGACGCAAATGGGCGGTAGGCGTGTACGGTGGGAGGTCTATATAA
GCAGAGCTGGTTTAGTGAACCGTCAGATCCGCTAGACCGGTGCCACCATGGGTACCGACTATGGCGGCGC
TTTGTCTGCCGTCGGACGCGAACTTTTGTTCGTTACTAATCCTGTGGTGGTGAACGGGTCCGTCCTGGTC
CCTGAGGATCAATGTTACTGTGCCGGATGGATTGAATCTCGCGGCACGAACGGCGCTCAGACCGCGTCAA
ATGTCCTGCAGTGGCTTGCAGCAGGATTCAGCATTTTGCTGCTGATGTTCTATGCCTACCAAACCTGGAA
ATCTACATGCGGCTGGGAGGAGATCTATGTGTGCGCCATTGAAATGGTTAAGGTGATTCTCGAGTTCTTT
TTTGAGTTTAAGAATCCCTCTATGCTCTACCTTGCCACAGGACACCGGGTGCAGTGGCTGCGCTATGCAG
AGTGGCTGCTCACTTGTCCTGTCATCCTTATCCACCTGAGCAACCTCACCGGCCTGAGCAACGACTACAG
CAGGAGAACCATGGGACTCCTTGTCTCAGACATCGGGACTATCGTGTGGGGGGCTACCAGCGCCATGGCA
ACCGGCTATGTTAAAGTCATCTTCTTTTGTCTTGGATTGTGCTATGGCGCGAACACATTTTTTCACGCCG
CCAAAGCATATATCGAGGGTTATCATACTGTGCCAAAGGGTCGGTGCCGCCAGGTCGTGACCGGCATGGC
ATGGCTGTTTTTCGTGAGCTGGGGTATGTTCCCAATTCTCTTCATTTTGGGGCCCGAAGGTTTTGGCGTC
CTGAGCGTCTATGGCTCCACCGTAGGTCACACGATTATTGATCTGATGAGTAAAAATTGTTGGGGGTTGT
TGGGACACTACCTGCGCGTCCTGATCCACGAGCACATATTGATTCACGGAGATATCCGCAAAACCACCAA
ACTGAACATCGGCGGAACGGAGATCGAGGTCGAGACTCTCGTCGAAGACGAAGCCGAGGCCGGAGCCGTG
CCAGCGGCACCGGTAGTAGCAGTGAGCAAGGGCGAGGAGCTGTTCACCGGGGTGGTGCCCATCCTGGTCG
AGCTGGACGGCGACGTAAACGGCCACAAGTTCAGCGTGTCCGGCGAGGGCGAGGGCGATGCCACCTACGG
CAAGCTGACCCTGAAGTTCATTTGCACCACCGGCAAGCTGCCCGTGCCCTGGCCCACCCTCGTGACCACC
CTGACCTACGGCGTGCAGTGCTTCAGCCGCTACCCCGACCACATGAAGCAGCACGACTTCTTCAAGTCCG
CCATGCCCGAAGGCTACGTCCAGGAGCGCACCATCTTCTTCAAGGACGACGGCAACTACAAGACCCGCGC
CGAGGTGAAGTTCGAGGGCGACACCCTGGTGAACCGCATCGAGCTGAAGGGCATCGACTTCAAGGAGGAC
GGCAACATCCTGGGGCACAAGCTGGAGTACAACTACAACAGCCACAACGTCTATATCATGGCCGACAAGC
AGAAGAACGGCATCAAGGTGAACTTCAAGATCCGCCACAACATCGAGGACGGCAGCGTGCAGCTCGCCGA
CCACTACCAGCAGAACACCCCCATCGGCGACGGCCCCGTGCTGCTGCCCGACAACCACTACCTGAGCACC
CAGTCCGCCCTGAGCAAAGACCCCAACGAGAAGCGCGATCACATGGTCCTGCTGGAGTTCGTGACCGCCG
CCGGGATCACTCTCGGCATGGACGAGCTGTACAAGAAACAGAAAATTGTGGCACCAGTGAAACAGACTTT
GAATTTTGACCTTCTCAAGTTGGCGGGAGACGTCGAGTCCAACCCTGGGCCCTCTAGAACTGAGACCCTC
CCACCCGTGACTGAAAGCGCCGTCGCTCTGCAAGCAGAGGTTACCCAGCGGGAGCTGTTCGAGTTCGTCC
TCAACGACCCCCTCCTGGCTTCTAGCCTCTACATCAACATTGCTCTGGCAGGCCTGTCTATACTGCTGTT
CGTCTTCATGACCAGGGGACTCGATGACCCTAGGGCTAAACTGATTGCAGTGAGCACAATTCTGGTTCCC
GTGGTCTCTATCGCTTCCTACACTGGGCTGGCATCTGGTCTCACAATCAGTGTCCTGGAAATGCCAGCTG
GCCACTTTGCCGAAGGGAGTTCTGTCATGCTGGGAGGCGAAGAGGTCGATGGGGTTGTCACAATGTGGGG
TCGCTACCTCACCTGGGCTCTCAGTACCCCCATGATCCTGCTGGCACTCGGACTCCTGGCCGGAAGTAAC
GCCACCAAACTCTTCACTGCTATTACATTCGATATCGCCATGTGCGTGACCGGGCTCGCAGCTGCCCTCA
CCACCAGCAGCCATCTGATGAGATGGTTTTGGTATGCCATCTCTTGTGCCTGCTTTCTGGTGGTGCTGTA
TATCCTGCTGGTGGAGTGGGCTCAGGATGCCAAGGCTGCAGGGACAGCCGACATGTTTAATACACTGAAG
CTGCTCACTGTGGTGATGTGGCTGGGTTACCCTATCGTTTGGGCACTCGGCGTGGAGGGAATCGCAGTTC
TGCCTGTTGGTGTGACAAGCTGGGGCTACTCCTTCCTGGACATTGTGGCCAAGTATATTTTTGCCTTTCT
GCTGCTGAATTATCTGACTTCCAATGAGTCCGTGGTGTCCGGCTCCATACTGGACGTGCCATCCGCCAGC
GGCACACCTGCCGATGACCGACCGGTAGTAGCAGTGAGCAAGGGCGAGGAGCTGTTCACCGGGGTGGTGC
CCATCCTGGTCGAGCTGGACGGCGACGTAAACGGCCACAAGTTCAGCGTGTCCGGCGAGGGCGAGGGCGA
TGCCACCTACGGCAAGCTGACCCTGAAGTTCATCTGCACCACCGGCAAGCTGCCCGTGCCCTGGCCCACC
CTCGTGACCACCTTCGGCTACGGCCTGCAGTGCTTCGCCCGCTACCCCGACCACATGAAGCAGCACGACT
TCTTCAAGTCCGCCATGCCCGAAGGCTACGTCCAGGAGCGCACCATCTTCTTCAAGGACGACGGCAACTA
CAAGACCCGCGCCGAGGTGAAGTTCGAGGGCGACACCCTGGTGAACCGCATCGAGCTGAAGGGCATCGAC
TTCAAGGAGGACGGCAACATCCTGGGGCACAAGCTGGAGTACAACTACAACAGCCACAACGTCTATATCA
TGGCCGACAAGCAGAAGAACGGCATCAAGGTGAACTTCAAGATCCGCCACAACATCGAGGACGGCAGCGT
GCAGCTCGCCGACCACTACCAGCAGAACACCCCCATCGGCGACGGCCCCGTGCTGCTGCCCGACAACCAC
TACCTGAGCTACCAGTCCGCCCTGAGCAAAGACCCCAACGAGAAGCGCGATCACATGGTCCTGCTGGAGT
TCGTGACCGCCGCCGGGATCACTCTCGGCATGGACGAGCTGTACAAGTAAGAATTCCGGCTAGAAGCCAG
GAGGGGGTCGTTGAGGACGAACTCGAACAGCTCCCGCTGGGTAACCTCTGCTTGCAGAGCGACGGCGCTT
TCAGTCACGGGTGGGAGGGTCTCAGTTCTAGAGAATTCACATGTTGAGCGGCCGCGACTCTAGATCATAA
TCAGCCATACCACATTTGTAGAGGTTTTACTTGCTTTAAAAAACCTCCCACACCTCCCCCTGAACCTGAA
ACATAAAATGAATGCAATTGTTGTTGTTAACTTGTTTATTGCAGCTTATAATGGTTACAAATAAAGCAAT
AGCATCACAAATTTCACAAATAAAGCATTTTTTTCACTGCATTCTAGTTGTGGTTTGTCCAAACTCATCA
ATGTATCTTAAGGCGTAAATTGTAAGCGTTAATATTTTGTTAAAATTCGCGTTAAATTTTTGTTAAATCA
GCTCATTTTTTAACCAATAGGCCGAAATCGGCAAAATCCCTTATAAATCAAAAGAATAGACCGAGATAGG
GT
[37 nt withheld, positions 4483-4519]
AAAGAACGTGGACTCCAACGTCAAAGG
[49 nt withheld, positions 4547-4595]
T
[91 nt withheld, positions 4597-4687]
G
[124 nt withheld, positions 4689-4812]
CAGGTGGCACTTTTCGGGGAAATGTGCGCGGAACCCCTATTTGTTTATTTTTCTAAATACATTCAAATAT
GTATCCGCTCATGAGACAATAACCCTGATAAATGCTTCAATAATATTGAAAAAGGAAGAGTCCTGAGGCG
GAAAGAACCAGCTGTGGAATGTGTGTCAGTTAGGGTGTGGAAAGTCCCCAGGCTCCCCAGCAGGCAGAAG
TATGCAAAGCATGCATCTCAATTAGTCAGCAACCAGGTGTGGAAAGTCCCCAGGCTCCCCAGCAGGCAGA
AGTATGCAAAGCATGCATCTCAATTAGTCAGCAACCATAGTCCCGCCCCTAACTCCGCCCATCCCGCCCC
TAACTCCGCCCAGTTCCGCCCATTCTCCGCCCCATGGCTGACTAATTTTTTTTATTTATGCAGAGGCCGA
GGCCGCCTCGGCCTCTGAGCTATTCCAGAAGTAGTGAGGAGGCTTTTTTGGAGGCCTAGGCTTTTGCAAA
GATCGATCAAGAGACAGGATGAGGATCGTTTCGCATGATTGAACAAGATGGATTGCACGCAGGTTCTCCG
GCCGCTTGGGTGGAGAGGCTATTCGGCTATGACTGGGCACAACAGACAATCGGCTGCTCTGATGCCGCCG
TGTTCCGGCTGTCAGCGCAGGGGCGCCCGGTTCTTTTTGTCAAGACCGACCTGTCCGGTGCCCTGAATGA
ACTGCAAGACGAGGCAGCGCGGCTATCGTGGCTGGCCACGACGGGCGTTCCTTGCGCAGCTGTGCTCGAC
GTTGTCACTGAAGCGGGAAGGGACTGGCTGCTATTGGGCGAAGTGCCGGGGCAGGATCTCCTGTCATCTC
ACCTTGCTCCTGCCGAGAAAGTATCCATCATGGCTGATGCAATGCGGCGGCTGCATACGCTTGATCCGGC
TACCTGCCCATTCGACCACCAAGCGAAACATCGCATCGAGCGAGCACGTACTCGGATGGAAGCCGGTCTT
GTCGATCAGGATGATCTGGACGAAGAGCATCAGGGGCTCGCGCCAGCCGAACTGTTCGCCAGGCTCAAGG
CGAGCATGCCCGACGGCGAGGATCTCGTCGTGACCCATGGCGATGCCTGCTTGCCGAATATCATGGTGGA
AAATGGCCGCTTTTCTGGATTCATCGACTGTGGCCGGCTGGGTGTGGCGGACCGCTATCAGGACATAGCG
TTGGCTACCCGTGATATTGCTGAAGAGCTTGGCGGCGAATGGGCTGACCGCTTCCTCGTGCTTTACGGTA
TCGCCGCTCCCGATTCGCAGCGCATCGCCTTCTATCGCCTTCTTGACGAGTTCTTCTGAGCGGGACTCTG
GGGTTCGAAATGACCGACCAAGCGACGCCCAACCTGCCATCACGAGATTTCGATTCCACCGCCGCCTTCT
ATGAAAGGTTGGGCTTCGGAATCGTTTTCCGGGACGCCGGCTGGATGATCCTCCAGCGCGGGGATCTCAT
GCTGGAGTTCTTCGCCCACCCTAGGGGGAGGCTAACTGAAACACGGAAGGAGACAATACCGGAAGGAACC
CGCGCTATGACGGCAATAAAAAGACAGAATAAAACGCACGGTGTTGGGTCGTTTGTTCATAAACGCGGGG
TTCGGTCCCAGGGCTGGCACTCTGTCGATACCCCACCGAGACCCCATTGGGGCCAATACGCCCGCGTTTC
TTCCTTTTCCCCACCCCACCCCCCAAGTTCGGGTGAAGGCCCAGGGCTCGCAGCCAACGTCGGGGCGGCA
GGCCCTGCCATAGCCTCAGGTTACTCATATATACTTTAGATTGATTTAAAACTTCATTTTTAATTTAAAA
GGATCTAGGTGAAGATCCTTTTTGATAATCTCATGACCAAAATCCCTTAACGTGAGTTTTCGTTCCACTG
AGCGTCAGACCCCGTAGAAAAGATCAAAGGATCTTCTTGAGATCCTTTTTTTCTGCGCGTAATCTGCTGC
TTGCAAACAAAAAAACCACCGCTACCAGCGGTGGTTTGTTTGCCGGATCAAGAGCTACCAACTCTTTTTC
CGAAGGTAACTGGCTTCAGCAGAGCGCAGATACCAAATACTGTCCTTCTAGTGTAGCCGTAGTTAGGCCA
CCACTTCAAGAACTCTGTAGCACCGCCTACATACCTCGCTCTGCTAATCCTGTTACCAGTGGCTGCTGCC
AGTGGCGATAAGTCGTGTCTTACCGGGTTGGACTCAAGACGATAGTTACCGGATAAGGCGCAGCGGTCGG
GCTGAACGGGGGGTTCGTGCACACAGCCCAGCTTGGAGCGAACGACCTACACCGAACTGAGATACCTACA
GCGTGAGCTATGAGAAAGCGCCACGCTTCCCGAAGGGAGAAAGGCGGACAGGTATCCGGTAAGCGGCAGG
GTCGGAACAGGAGAGCGCACGAGGGAGCTTCCAGGGGGAAACGCCTGGTATCTTTATAGTCCTGTCGGGT
TTCGCCACCTCTGACTTGAGCGTCGATTTTTGTGATGCTCGTCAGGGGGGCGGAGCCTATGGAAAAACGC
CAGCAACGCGGCCTTTTTACGGTTCCTGGCCTTTTGCTGGCCTTTTGCTCACATGTTCTTTCCTGCGTTA
TCCCCTGATTCTGTGGATAACCGTATTACCGCCATGCAT
Features (pLannotate 1.2.2; 18 found; start..end, strand, type, name):
     61..364     +  enhancer       CMV enhancer: human cytomegalovirus immediate early enhancer
    365..568     +  promoter       CMV promoter: human cytomegalovirus (CMV) immediate early promoter
    617..1540    +  CDS            ChR2(H134R): H134R mutant of an N-terminal fragment of channelrhodopsin-2 from the alga Chlamydomonas reinhardtii (Nagel et al., 2005) blue light-activated cation channel
   1562..2275    +  CDS            EGFP: EGFP is a basic (constitutively fluorescent) green fluorescent protein published in 1996, derived from Aequorea victoria. It is reported to be a rapidly-maturing weak dimer with moderate acid sensitivity.
   2297..2362    +  CDS            F2A: 2A peptide from foot-and-mouth disease virus polyprotein Eukaryotic ribosomes fail to insert a peptide bond between the Gly and Pro residues, yielding separate polypeptides.
   2369..3238    +  CDS            hop: BACH_NATPH - Experimental evidence at protein level: Swiss-Prot protein existence level 1. Light-driven anion pump. Binding affinity for the anions is in the order, bromide > chloride > nitrate > azide > bromate and binding is pH dependent. From Natronomonas pharaonis (Natronobacterium pharaonis).
   3254..3970    +  CDS            EYFP: enhanced YFP mammalian codon-optimized
   3979..4086    -  CDS            hop (fragment): BACH_NATPH - Experimental evidence at protein level: Swiss-Prot protein existence level 1. Light-driven anion pump. Binding affinity for the anions is in the order, bromide > chloride > nitrate > azide > bromate and binding is pH dependent. From Natronomonas pharaonis (Natronobacterium pharaonis).
   4123..4206    +  CDS            large T antigen (fragment): large T antigen from SV40 (simian virus 40)
   4229..4350    +  polyA_signal   SV40 poly(A) signal: SV40 polyadenylation signal
   4384..4812    -  rep_origin     f1 ori (sequence partly withheld): f1 bacteriophage origin of replication; arrow indicates direction of (+) strand synthesis
   4839..4943    +  promoter       AmpR promoter: bla
   4945..5302    +  promoter       SV40 promoter: SV40 enhancer and early promoter
   5337..6131    +  CDS            NeoR/KanR: aminoglycoside phosphotransferase from Tn5; aph(3')-II (or nptII); confers resistance to neomycin, kanamycin, and G418 (Geneticin®)
   6152..6304    +  CDS            ble (fragment): BLE_KLEPN - Experimental evidence at protein level: Swiss-Prot protein existence level 1. Binding protein with a strong affinity to the bleomycin family of antibiotics. Binds to CL990; an antimitotic-antibiotic compound. From Klebsiella pneumoniae.
   6363..6410    +  polyA_signal   HSV TK poly(A) signal: herpes simplex virus thymidine kinase polyadenylation signal (Cole and Stacy, 1985)
   6501..6517    -  polyA_signal   bGH poly(A) signal (fragment): bovine growth hormone polyadenylation signal
   6739..7327    +  rep_origin     ori: high-copy-number ColE1/pMB1/pBR322/pUC origin of replication
