[The description below was written by a language model from this plasmid's Addgene catalogue record and pLannotate feature annotations shown in this document.]
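Description:
ChR2-2A-Halo is a mammalian expression plasmid built on the pEGFP-N1 backbone that co-expresses two light-sensitive microbial opsins from a single transcript, allowing neuronal activity to be driven in both directions with light. The human CMV immediate-early enhancer and promoter drive one long open reading frame. It begins with an N-terminal fragment of channelrhodopsin-2 from Chlamydomonas reinhardtii, a blue-light-gated cation channel, fused at its C terminus to EGFP. The automated annotation matches this fragment to the H134R variant, although the catalogue entry does not mention that mutation. Next comes a foot-and-mouth disease virus 2A peptide, followed by the Natronomonas pharaonis halorhodopsin (Halo/NpHR), a light-driven chloride pump, fused to EYFP. Ribosomal skipping at the 2A sequence releases ChR2-GFP and Halo-YFP as separate proteins from the same message, so a transfected cell should receive both the depolarising and the hyperpolarising tool together. The depositor notes an S147R substitution in YFP that is not known to affect fluorescence. An SV40 polyadenylation signal terminates the transcript. A short antisense halorhodopsin fragment annotated just downstream of EYFP appears to be a cloning remnant.

The plasmid replicates in E. coli from a high-copy ColE1/pUC-type origin and also carries an f1 origin. A single Tn5 NeoR/KanR gene sits behind tandem bacterial (bla) and SV40 early promoters and ends in an HSV TK polyadenylation signal, giving kanamycin selection in bacteria and G418 selection in mammalian cells. Two sequence records are available, 7,369 and 7,441 nt long. Their feature layouts are the same except for the annotated SV40 promoter region, which is shorter in the sequencing-derived record. The expression cassette is annotated identically in both.
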