Addgene plasmid #22047: ChR2-2A-Halo
Purpose: Expression of ChR2-GFP and Halo-YFP for bi-directional control of neuronal activity
Depositing lab: Edward Boyden. Depositing organization: Massachusetts Institute of Technology. Publication: Informational lesions: optical perturbation of spike timing and neural synchrony via microbial opsin gene fusions. Han X, Qian X, Stern P, Chuong AS, Boyden ES. Front Mol Neurosci. 2009 Aug 27:2:12. doi: 10.3389/neuro.02.012.2009 PubMed 19753326.
Backbone
  Vector backbone: pEGFP-N1
  Backbone manufacturer: clontech
  Backbone size w/o insert (bp): 3963
  Vector type: Mammalian Expression
Growth in bacteria
  Bacterial resistance: Kanamycin, 50 μg/mL
  Growth temperature: 37°C
  Growth strain: DH5alpha
  Copy number: Unknown
Gene/Insert
  Gene/Insert name: ChR2-GFP-2A-Halo-YFP (alt names: NpHR; channelrhodopsin; halorhodopsin)
  Species: C. reinhardtii, N. pharaonis
  Insert size (bp): 3356
  Mutation: Note that there is a S147R mut in YFP. This mutation is not known to affect fluorescence.
  Promoter: CMV
  Tag / fusion protein: GFP and YFP (C terminal on insert)
  Cloning method: Restriction Enzyme; 5′ cloning site Kpn1 (unknown if destroyed); 3′ cloning site EcoRI (unknown if destroyed)
  Sequencing primers: 5′ AGCAGAGCTGGTTTAGTGAA; 3′ TAAAACCTCTACAAATGTGG
Terms and licenses: Academic/Nonprofit Terms; Industry Terms: Not Available to Industry
Depositor comments: PLEASE CONTACT ED BOYDEN () FOR DETAILS ON THIS REAGENT AND FURTHER NOVEL REAGENTS IN THIS LINE.
How to cite: ChR2-2A-Halo was a gift from Edward Boyden (Addgene plasmid # 22047 ; http://n2t.net/addgene:22047 ; RRID:Addgene_22047)
