>Addgene plasmid #22047 | ChR2-2A-Halo | addgene partial sequence | sequence record 27875 | 22047 with pEXFP-3 (5'-CAGGTTCAGGGGGAGGTGTGG-3')
CTACAAATGTGGTATGGCTGATTATGATCTAGAGTCGCGGCCGCTCAACATGTGAATTCTCTAGAACTGA
GACCCTCCCACCCGTGACTGAAAGCGCCGTCGCTCTGCAAGCAGAGGTTACCCAGCGGGAGCTGTTCGAG
TTCGTCCTCAACGACCCCCTCCTGGCTTCTAGCCGGAATTCTTACTTGTACAGCTCGTCCATGCCGAGAG
TGATCCCGGCGGCGGTCACGAACTCCAGCAGGACCATGTGATCGCGCTTCTCGTTGGGGTCTTTGCTCAG
GGCGGACTGGTAGCTCAGGTAGTGGTTGTCGGGCAGCAGCACGGGGCCGTCGCCGATGGGGGTGTTCTGC
TGGTAGTGGTCGGCGAGCTGCACGCTGCCGTCCTCGATGTTGTGGCGGATCTTGAAGTTCACCTTGATGC
CGTTCTTCTGCTTGTCGGCCATGATATAGACGTTGTGTCTGTTGTAGTTGTACTCCAGCTTGTGCCCCAG
GATGTTGCCGTCCTCCTTGAAGTCGATGCCCTTCAGCTCGATGCGGTTCACCAGGGTGTCGCCCTCGAAC
TTCACCTCGGCGCGGGTCTTGTAGTTGCCGTCGTCCTTGAAGAAGATGGTGCGCTCCTGGACGTAGCCTT
CGGGCATGGCGGACTTGAAGAAGTCGTGCTGCTTCATGTGGTCGGGGTAGCGGGCGAAGCACTGCAGGCC
GTAGCCGAAGGTGGTCACGAGGGTGGGCCAGGGCACGGGCAGCTTGCCGGTGGTGCAGATGAACTTCAGG
GTCAGCTTGCCGTAGGTGGCATCGCCCTCGCCCTCGCCGGACACGCTGAACTTGTGGCCGTTTACGTCGC
CGTCCAGCTCGACCAG
