>Addgene plasmid #22047 | ChR2-2A-Halo | addgene partial sequence | sequence record 27876 | 22047 with F1ori-F
TTCTTTTGATTTATAAGGGATTTTGCCGATTTCGGCCTATTGGTTAAAAAATGAGCTGATTTAACAAAAA
TTTAACGCGAATTTTAACAAAATATTAACGCTTACAATTTACGCCTTAAGATACATTGATGAGTTTGGAC
AAACCACAACTAGAATGCAGTGAAAAAAATGCTTTATTTGTGAAATTTGTGATGCTATTGCTTTATTTGT
AACCATTATAAGCTGCAATAAACAAGTTAACAACAACAATTGCATTCATTTTATGTTTCAGGTTCAGGGG
GAGGTGTGGGAGGTTTTTTAAAGCAAGTAAAACCTCTACAAATGTGGTATGGCTGATTATGATCTAGAGT
CGCGGCCGCTCAACATGTGAATTCTCTAGAACTGAGACCCTCCCACCCGTGACTGAAAGCGCCGTCGCTC
TGCAAGCAGAGGTTACCCAGCGGGAGCTGTTCGAGTTCGTCCTCAACGACCCCCTCCTGGCTTCTAGCCG
GAATTCTTACTTGTACAGCTCGTCCATGCCGAGAGTGATCCCGGCGGCGGTCACGAACTCCAGCAGGACC
ATGTGATCGCGCTTCTCGTTGGGGTCTTTGCTCAGGGCGGACTGGTAGCTCAGGTAGTGGTTGTCGGGCA
GCAGCACGGGGCCGTCGCCGATGGGGGTGTTCTGCTGGTAGTGGTCGGCGAGCTGCACGCTGCCGTCCTC
GATGTTGTGGCGGATCTTGAAGTTCACCTTGATGCCGTTCTTCTGCTTGTCGGCCATGATATA
