>Addgene plasmid #22047 | ChR2-2A-Halo | addgene partial sequence | sequence record 27877 | 22047 with CMV-F
AGCAGAGCTGGTTTAGTGAACCGTCAGATCCGCTAGACCGGTGCCACCATGGGTACCGACTATGGCGGCG
CTTTGTCTGCCGTCGGACGCGAACTTTTGTTCGTTACTAATCCTGTGGTGGTGAACGGGTCCGTCCTGGT
CCCTGAGGATCAATGTTACTGTGCCGGATGGATTGAATCTCGCGGCACGAACGGCGCTCAGACCGCGTCA
AATGTCCTGCAGTGGCTTGCAGCAGGATTCAGCATTTTGCTGCTGATGTTCTATGCCTACCAAACCTGGA
AATCTACATGCGGCTGGGAGGAGATCTATGTGTGCGCCATTGAAATGGTTAAGGTGATTCTCGAGTTCTT
TTTTGAGTTTAAGAATCCCTCTATGCTCTACCTTGCCACAGGACACCGGGTGCAGTGGCTGCGCTATGCA
GAGTGGCTGCTCACTTGTCCTGTCATCCTTATCCACCTGAGCAACCTCACCGGCCTGAGCAACGACTACA
GCAGGAGAACCATGGGACTCCTTGTCTCAGACATCGGGACTATCGTGTGGGGGGCTACCAGCGCCATGGC
AACCGGCTATGTTAAAGTCATCTTCTTTTGTCTTGGATTGTGCTATGGCGCGAACACATTTTTTCACGCC
GCCAAAGCATATATCGAGGGTTATCATACTGTGCCAAAGGGTCGGTGCCGCCAGGTCGTGACCGGCATGG
CATGGCTGTTTTTCGTGAGCTGGGGTATGTTCCCAATTCTCTTCATTTTGGGGCCCGAAGGTTTTGGCGT
CCTGAGCGTCTATGGCTCCACCGTAGGTCACACGATTATTGATCTGATGAGTAAAAATTGTTGGGGGTTG
TTGGGACACTACCTGCGCGTCCTGATCCACGAGCACATATTGATTCACGGAGATATCCGCAAAACCACCA
AACTGAAC
